Addgene plasmid #23393: pDONR223-ITGB1BP3
Depositing lab: William Hahn & David Root. Depositing organization: Dana-Farber Cancer Institute. Publication: COT drives resistance to RAF inhibition through MAP kinase pathway reactivation. Johannessen CM, Boehm JS, Kim SY, Thomas SR, Wardwell L, Johnson LA, Emery CM, Stransky N, Cogdill AP, Barretina J, Caponigro G, Hieronymus H, Murray RR, Salehi-Ashtiani K, Hill DE, Vidal M, Zhao JJ, Yang X, Alkan O, Kim S, Harris JL, Wilson CJ, Myer VE, Finan PM, Root DE, Roberts TM, Golub T, Flaherty KT, Dummer R, Weber BL, Sellers WR, Schlegel R, Wargo JA, Hahn WC, Garraway LA. Nature. 2010 Dec 16;468(7326):968-72. doi: 10.1038/nature09627 PubMed 21107320.
Backbone
  Vector backbone: pDONR223
  Backbone manufacturer: Invitrogen
  Backbone size w/o insert (bp): 5005
  Vector type: Gateway Donor vector
Growth in bacteria
  Bacterial resistance: Spectinomycin, 50 μg/mL
  Growth temperature: 37°C
  Growth strain: DH5alpha
  Copy number: High Copy
Gene/Insert
  Gene/Insert name: ITGB1BP3 (alt name: integrin beta 1 binding protein 3;ITGB1BP3)
  Species: H. sapiens (human)
  Insert size (bp): 693
  Entrez Gene: NMRK2 (a.k.a. ITGB1BP3, MIBP, NRK2)
  Cloning method: Gateway Cloning
  Sequencing primers: 5′ M13pUC-fwd; 3′ M13rev
Terms and licenses: Academic/Nonprofit Terms; Industry Terms: Not Available to Industry
Depositor comments: The ORF has no Stop codon. This design enables easy recombination into a destination vector to add an epitope tag of choice and Stop codon to the ORF. Do NOT use this plasmid directly for transfections. A set of 4 custom lentiviral vectors is available ( pLX301 (http://www.addgene.org/25895/) , pLX302 (http://www.addgene.org/25896/) , pLX303 (http://www.addgene.org/25897/) , pLX304 (http://www.addgene.org/25890/) ) to be used to express these ORFs in mammalian cells. These plasmids are not included in the kit and must be ordered separately.
How to cite: pDONR223-ITGB1BP3 was a gift from William Hahn & David Root (Addgene plasmid # 23393 ; http://n2t.net/addgene:23393 ; RRID:Addgene_23393)
