[The description below was written by a language model from this plasmid's Addgene catalogue record.]
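Description:
pDONR223-ITGB1BP3 is a Gateway entry clone built in the pDONR223 donor backbone (Invitrogen, about 5 kb without insert). It carries the human ITGB1BP3 open reading frame, which encodes integrin beta 1 binding protein 3; the gene is now designated NMRK2 and is also known as MIBP or NRK2. The insert is 693 bp and was introduced by Gateway recombination. The plasmid is maintained at high copy in standard E. coli cloning strains under spectinomycin selection. No feature table accompanies the record, so the origin of replication and the exact recombination sites flanking the ORF are not itemised. As a general rule, an ORF recombined into a pDONR vector sits between attL sites, which allow LR-mediated transfer into attR-containing destination vectors. M13 forward and reverse primer sites on either side of the insert are listed for sequence verification.

The ORF was deliberately cloned without a stop codon. After transfer into a destination vector, it can therefore be read through into a C-terminal epitope tag and a stop codon supplied by that vector. The record lists no promoter for expression in mammalian cells, and the depositors state that the plasmid should not be transfected directly. It serves instead as a shuttle source of the ORF. The depositors point to a companion set of four lentiviral destination vectors (pLX301 to pLX304), obtained separately, for expressing these ORFs in mammalian cells. The clone belongs to a kit of ORF entry clones associated with a published study of resistance to RAF inhibition through reactivation of the MAP kinase pathway.
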