>Addgene plasmid #23393 | pDONR223-ITGB1BP3 | depositor partial sequence | sequence record 10964 | Author sequence
ATGAAGCTCATCGTGGGCATCGGAGGCATGACCAACGGCGGCAAGACCACGCTGACCAACAGCCTGCTCA
GAGCCCTGCCCAACTGCTGCGTGATCCATCAGGATGACTTCTTCAAGCCCCAAGACCAAATAGCAGTTGG
GGAAGACGGCTTCAAACAGTGGGACGTGCTGGAGTCTCTGGACATGGAGGCCATGCTGGACACCGTGCAG
GCCTGGCTGAGCAGCCCGCAGAAGTTTGCCCGTGCCCACGGGGTCAGCGTCCAGCCAGAGGCCTCGGACA
CCCACATCCTCCTCCTGGAAGGCTTCCTGCTCTACAGCTACAAGCCCCTGGTGGACTTGTACAGCCGCCG
GTACTTCCTGACCGTCCCGTATGAAGAGTGCAAGTGGAGGAGAAGTACCCGCAACTACACAGTCCCTGAT
CCCCCCGGCCTCTTCGATGGCCACGTGTGGCCCATGTACCAGAAGTATAGGCAGGAGATGGAGGCCAACG
GTGTGGAAGTGGTCTACCTGGACGGCATGAAGTCCCGAGAGGAGCTCTTCCGTGAAGTCCTGGAAGACAT
TCAGAACTCGCTGCTGAACCGCTCCCAGGAATCAGCCCCCTCCCCGGCTCGCCCAGCCAGGACACAGGGA
CCCGGACGCGGATGCGGCCACAGAACGGCCAGGCCTGCAGCGTCCCAGCAGGACAGCATGTTG
