>Addgene plasmid #23393 | pDONR223-ITGB1BP3 | addgene partial sequence | sequence record 29214 | 23393 with M13pUC-fwd
AGCTCGGGCCCAATAATGATTTTATTTTGACTGATAGTGACCTGTTCGTTGCAACAAATTGATGAGCAAT
GCTTTTTTATAATGCCAACTTTGTACAAAAAAGTTGGCACCATGAAGCTCATCGTGGGCATCGGAGGCAT
GACCAACGGCGGCAAGACCACGCTGACCAACAGCCTGCTCAGAGCCCTGCCCAACTGCTGCGTGATCCAT
CAGGATGACTTCTTCAAGCCCCAAGACCAAATAGCAGTTGGGGAAGACGGCTTCAAACAGTGGGACGTGC
TGGAGTCTCTGGACATGGAGGCCATGCTGGACACCGTGCAGGCCTGGCTGAGCAGCCCGCAGAAGTTTGC
CCGTGCCCACGGGGTCAGCGTCCAGCCAGAGGCCTCGGACACCCACATCCTCCTCCTGGAAGGCTTCCTG
CTCTACAGCTACAAGCCCCTGGTGGACTTGTACAGCCGCCGGTACTTCCTGACCGTCCCGTATGAAGAGT
GCAAGTGGAGGAGAAGTACCCGCAACTACACAGTCCCTGATCCCCCCGGCCTCTTCGATGGCCACGTGTG
GCCCATGTACCAGAAGTATAGGCAGGAGATGGAGGCCAACGGTGTGGAAGTGGTCTACCTGGACGGCATG
AAGTCCC
